Addgene plasmid #35091: pSSA-1-3
Depositing lab: David Segal. Depositing organization: University of California, Davis. Publication: The generation of zinc finger proteins by modular assembly. Bhakta MS, Segal DJ. Methods Mol Biol. 2010;649:3-30. 10.1007/978-1-60761-753-2_1 PubMed 20680825.
Backbone
  Vector backbone: pGL3-control
  Backbone manufacturer: Promega
  Backbone size w/o insert (bp): 5256
  Modifications to backbone: Luciferase gene is split into two inactive fragments containing overlapping homologies with a ZFN site between them. In cells, cleavage at the ZFN site will initiate single strand annealing and generate an active luciferase gene.
  Vector type: Mammalian Expression
Growth in bacteria
  Bacterial resistance: Ampicillin, 100 μg/mL
  Growth temperature: 37°C
  Growth strain: DH5alpha
  Copy number: High Copy
Gene/Insert
  Gene/Insert name: Split luciferase for GZF1/3 SSA assay (alt name: Firefly luciferase)
  Insert size (bp): 906
  Mutation: Single strand annealing (SSA) recombinaion reporter assay containing target site for GZF1/3 zinc finger nuclease
  Promoter: SV40
  Cloning method: Restriction Enzyme; 5′ cloning site Bgl II (not destroyed); 3′ cloning site EcoRI (not destroyed)
  Sequencing primers: 5′ LucRep-f: CGAAGGTTGTGGATCTGGATACC; 3′ LucRep-r: TAGCTGATGTAGTCTCAGTGAGC
Terms and licenses: Academic/Nonprofit Terms; Industry Terms: Not Available to Industry
Depositor comments: Originally described in Szczepek, M., Brondani, V., Büchel, J., Serrano, L., Segal, D.J. and Cathomen, T. (2007) Structure-based redesign of the dimerization interface reduces the toxicity of zinc finger nucleases. Nat. Biotechnol., 25:786-793.
How to cite: pSSA-1-3 was a gift from David Segal (Addgene plasmid # 35091 ; http://n2t.net/addgene:35091 ; RRID:Addgene_35091)
