[The description below was written by a language model from this plasmid's Addgene catalogue record and pLannotate feature annotations shown in this document.]
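Description:
pSSA-1-3 is a mammalian reporter plasmid built on the Promega pGL3-control backbone and designed to measure zinc finger nuclease (ZFN) activity through single-strand annealing (SSA) repair. It is maintained in E. coli as a high-copy plasmid through a ColE1/pUC-type origin and selected with ampicillin via the β-lactamase gene and its native promoter. An f1 phage origin is also present. Short annotated fragments of lacZα, a tetracycline resistance gene and SV40 large T antigen appear to be backbone remnants rather than functional genes.

The payload is a firefly luciferase (luc+) gene driven by the SV40 early promoter. It has been divided into two inactive fragments that share overlapping homology. The feature table shows these as two same-strand luciferase segments separated by a short gap, which matches the recorded position of the target site for the GZF1/3 zinc finger nuclease. The cassette is followed by an SV40 polyadenylation signal and the SV40 enhancer region typical of pGL3-control. Upstream of the promoter, a synthetic poly(A) signal and a transcriptional pause site limit read-through from the backbone.

When the plasmid is introduced into cells together with a matching ZFN, cleavage between the fragments exposes the repeated luciferase sequences. These anneal through the SSA pathway and rebuild an intact, active luciferase gene. Luminescence therefore reports nuclease cleavage at the target site. The record links the construct to work on modular assembly of zinc finger proteins and on ZFN dimerization interface redesign, where such reporters are used to test engineered nucleases.
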