Features (pLannotate 1.2.2; 14 found; start..end, strand, type, name):
     48..244     +  promoter       SV40 promoter: SV40 early promoter
    280..1467    +  CDS            luciferase (fragment): firefly luciferase; luc+; enhanced luc+ version of the luciferase gene
   1503..2838    +  CDS            luciferase (fragment): firefly luciferase; luc+; enhanced luc+ version of the luciferase gene
   2879..3000    -  polyA_signal   SV40 poly(A) signal: SV40 polyadenylation signal
   3023..3091    -  CDS            large T antigen (fragment): large T antigen from SV40 (simian virus 40)
   3113..3347    -  promoter       SV40 promoter (fragment): SV40 enhancer and early promoter
   3353..3485    +  CDS            TcR (fragment): tetracycline efflux protein; tet; confers resistance to tetracycline
   3665..4253    -  rep_origin     ori: high-copy-number ColE1/pMB1/pBR322/pUC origin of replication
   4424..5284    -  CDS            AmpR: β-lactamase; bla; confers resistance to ampicillin, carbenicillin, and related antibiotics
   5285..5389    -  promoter       AmpR promoter: bla
   5416..5871    +  rep_origin     f1 ori (sequence partly withheld): f1 bacteriophage origin of replication; arrow indicates direction of (+) strand synthesis
   5876..5943    -  CDS            lacZα (fragment): LacZα fragment of β-galactosidase; lacZ fragment
   6002..6050    +  polyA_signal   poly(A) signal: synthetic polyadenylation signal
   6064..6155    +  misc_feature   pause site: RNA polymerase II transcriptional pause signal from the human α2 globin gene
>Addgene plasmid #35091 | pSSA-1-3 | depositor full sequence | sequence record 42679 | pSSA-1-3 sequence 6162 bps
GGTACCGAGCTCTTACGCGTGCTAGCCCGGGCTCGAGATCTGCGATCTGCATCTCAATTAGTCAGCAACC
ATAGTCCCGCCCCTAACTCCGCCCATCCCGCCCCTAACTCCGCCCAGTTCCGCCCATTCTCCGCCCCATC
GCTGACTAATTTTTTTTATTTATGCAGAGGCCGAGGCCGCCTCGGCCTCTGAGCTATTCCAGAAGTAGTG
AGGAGGCTTTTTTGGAGGCCTAGGCTTTTGCAAAAAGCTTGGCATTCCGGTACTGTTGGTAAAGCCACCA
TGGAAGACGCCAAAAACATAAAGAAAGGCCCGGCGCCATTCTATCCGCTGGAAGATGGAACCGCTGGAGA
GCAACTGCATAAGGCTATGAAGAGATACGCCCTGGTTCCTGGAACAATTGCTTTTACAGATGCACATATC
GAGGTGGACATCACTTACGCTGAGTACTTCGAAATGTCCGTTCGGTTGGCAGAAGCTATGAAACGATATG
GGCTGAATACAAATCACAGAATCGTCGTATGCAGTGAAAACTCTCTTCAATTCTTTATGCCGGTGTTGGG
CGCGTTATTTATCGGAGTTGCAGTTGCGCCCGCGAACGACATTTATAATGAACGTGAATTGCTCAACAGT
ATGGGCATTTCGCAGCCTACCGTGGTGTTCGTTTCCAAAAAGGGGTTGCAAAAAATTTTGAACGTGCAAA
AAAAGCTCCCAATCATCCAAAAAATTATTATCATGGATTCTAAAACGGATTACCAGGGATTTCAGTCGAT
GTACACGTTCGTCACATCTCATCTACCTCCCGGTTTTAATGAATACGATTTTGTGCCAGAGTCCTTCGAT
AGGGACAAGACAATTGCACTGATCATGAACTCCTCTGGATCTACTGGTCTGCCTAAAGGTGTCGCTCTGC
CTCATAGAACTGCCTGCGTGAGATTCTCGCATGCCAGAGATCCTATTTTTGGCAATCAAATCATTCCGGA
TACTGCGATTTTAAGTGTTGTTCCATTCCATCACGGTTTTGGAATGTTTACTACACTCGGATATTTGATA
TGTGGATTTCGAGTCGTCTTAATGTATAGATTTGAAGAAGAGCTGTTTCTGAGGAGCCTTCAGGATTACA
AGATTCAAAGTGCGCTGCTGGTGCCAACCCTATTCTCCTTCTTCGCCAAAAGCACTCTGATTGACAAATA
CGATTTATCTAATTTACACGAAATTGCTTCTGGTGGCGCTCCCCTCTCTAAGGAAGTCGGGGAAGCGGTT
GCCAAGAGGTTCCATCTGCCAGGTATCAGGCAAGGATATGGGCTCACTGAGACTACATCAGCTATTCTGA
TTACACCCGAGGGGGATGATAAACCGGGCGCGGTCGGTAAAGTTGTTCCATTTTTTGAAGCGAAGGTTGT
GGATCTGGATACCGGGAAAACGCTGGGCGTTAATCAAAGAGGCGAACTGTGTGTGAGAGGTCCTATGTGA
GACCATCTTCTTTAAAAGGGATAACGGAATTCCGACATTTATAATGAACGTGAATTGCTCAACAGTATGG
GCATTTCGCAGCCTACCGTGGTGTTCGTTTCCAAAAAGGGGTTGCAAAAAATTTTGAACGTGCAAAAAAA
GCTCCCAATCATCCAAAAAATTATTATCATGGATTCTAAAACGGATTACCAGGGATTTCAGTCGATGTAC
ACGTTCGTCACATCTCATCTACCTCCCGGTTTTAATGAATACGATTTTGTGCCAGAGTCCTTCGATAGGG
ACAAGACAATTGCACTGATCATGAACTCCTCTGGATCTACTGGTCTGCCTAAAGGTGTCGCTCTGCCTCA
TAGAACTGCCTGCGTGAGATTCTCGCATGCCAGAGATCCTATTTTTGGCAATCAAATCATTCCGGATACT
GCGATTTTAAGTGTTGTTCCATTCCATCACGGTTTTGGAATGTTTACTACACTCGGATATTTGATATGTG
GATTTCGAGTCGTCTTAATGTATAGATTTGAAGAAGAGCTGTTTCTGAGGAGCCTTCAGGATTACAAGAT
TCAAAGTGCGCTGCTGGTGCCAACCCTATTCTCCTTCTTCGCCAAAAGCACTCTGATTGACAAATACGAT
TTATCTAATTTACACGAAATTGCTTCTGGTGGCGCTCCCCTCTCTAAGGAAGTCGGGGAAGCGGTTGCCA
AGAGGTTCCATCTGCCAGGTATCAGGCAAGGATATGGGCTCACTGAGACTACATCAGCTATTCTGATTAC
ACCCGAGGGGGATGATAAACCGGGCGCGGTCGGTAAAGTTGTTCCATTTTTTGAAGCGAAGGTTGTGGAT
CTGGATACCGGGAAAACGCTGGGCGTTAATCAAAGAGGCGAACTGTGTGTGAGAGGTCCTATGATTATGT
CCGGTTATGTAAACAATCCGGAAGCGACCAACGCCTTGATTGACAAGGATGGATGGCTACATTCTGGAGA
CATAGCTTACTGGGACGAAGACGAACACTTCTTCATCGTTGACCGCCTGAAGTCTCTGATTAAGTACAAA
GGCTATCAGGTGGCTCCCGCTGAATTGGAATCCATCTTGCTCCAACACCCCAACATCTTCGACGCAGGTG
TCGCAGGTCTTCCCGACGATGACGCCGGTGAACTTCCCGCCGCCGTTGTTGTTTTGGAGCACGGAAAGAC
GATGACGGAAAAAGAGATCGTGGATTACGTCGCCAGTCAAGTAACAACCGCGAAAAAGTTGCGCGGAGGA
GTTGTGTTTGTGGACGAAGTACCGAAAGGTCTTACCGGAAAACTCGACGCAAGAAAAATCAGAGAGATCC
TCATAAAGGCCAAGAAGGGCGGAAAGATCGCCGTGTAATTCTAGAGTCGGGGCGGCCGGCCGCTTCGAGC
AGACATGATAAGATACATTGATGAGTTTGGACAAACCACAACTAGAATGCAGTGAAAAAAATGCTTTATT
TGTGAAATTTGTGATGCTATTGCTTTATTTGTAACCATTATAAGCTGCAATAAACAAGTTAACAACAACA
ATTGCATTCATTTTATGTTTCAGGTTCAGGGGGAGGTGTGGGAGGTTTTTTAAAGCAAGTAAAACCTCTA
CAAATGTGGTAAAATCGATAAGGATCTGAACGATGGAGCGGAGAATGGGCGGAACTGGGCGGAGTTAGGG
GCGGGATGGGCGGAGTTAGGGGCGGGACTATGGTTGCTGACTAATTGAGATGCATGCTTTGCATACTTCT
GCCTGCTGGGGAGCCTGGGGACTTTCCACACCTGGTTGCTGACTAATTGAGATGCATGCTTTGCATACTT
CTGCCTGCTGGGGAGCCTGGGGACTTTCCACACCCTAACTGACACACATTCCACAGCGGATCCGTCGACC
GATGCCCTTGAGAGCCTTCAACCCAGTCAGCTCCTTCCGGTGGGCGCGGGGCATGACTATCGTCGCCGCA
CTTATGACTGTCTTCTTTATCATGCAACTCGTAGGACAGGTGCCGGCAGCGCTCTTCCGCTTCCTCGCTC
ACTGACTCGCTGCGCTCGGTCGTTCGGCTGCGGCGAGCGGTATCAGCTCACTCAAAGGCGGTAATACGGT
TATCCACAGAATCAGGGGATAACGCAGGAAAGAACATGTGAGCAAAAGGCCAGCAAAAGGCCAGGAACCG
TAAAAAGGCCGCGTTGCTGGCGTTTTTCCATAGGCTCCGCCCCCCTGACGAGCATCACAAAAATCGACGC
TCAAGTCAGAGGTGGCGAAACCCGACAGGACTATAAAGATACCAGGCGTTTCCCCCTGGAAGCTCCCTCG
TGCGCTCTCCTGTTCCGACCCTGCCGCTTACCGGATACCTGTCCGCCTTTCTCCCTTCGGGAAGCGTGGC
GCTTTCTCAATGCTCACGCTGTAGGTATCTCAGTTCGGTGTAGGTCGTTCGCTCCAAGCTGGGCTGTGTG
CACGAACCCCCCGTTCAGCCCGACCGCTGCGCCTTATCCGGTAACTATCGTCTTGAGTCCAACCCGGTAA
GACACGACTTATCGCCACTGGCAGCAGCCACTGGTAACAGGATTAGCAGAGCGAGGTATGTAGGCGGTGC
TACAGAGTTCTTGAAGTGGTGGCCTAACTACGGCTACACTAGAAGGACAGTATTTGGTATCTGCGCTCTG
CTGAAGCCAGTTACCTTCGGAAAAAGAGTTGGTAGCTCTTGATCCGGCAAACAAACCACCGCTGGTAGCG
GTGGTTTTTTTGTTTGCAAGCAGCAGATTACGCGCAGAAAAAAAGGATCTCAAGAAGATCCTTTGATCTT
TTCTACGGGGTCTGACGCTCAGTGGAACGAAAACTCACGTTAAGGGATTTTGGTCATGAGATTATCAAAA
AGGATCTTCACCTAGATCCTTTTAAATTAAAAATGAAGTTTTAAATCAATCTAAAGTATATATGAGTAAA
CTTGGTCTGACAGTTACCAATGCTTAATCAGTGAGGCACCTATCTCAGCGATCTGTCTATTTCGTTCATC
CATAGTTGCCTGACTCCCCGTCGTGTAGATAACTACGATACGGGAGGGCTTACCATCTGGCCCCAGTGCT
GCAATGATACCGCGAGACCCACGCTCACCGGCTCCAGATTTATCAGCAATAAACCAGCCAGCCGGAAGGG
CCGAGCGCAGAAGTGGTCCTGCAACTTTATCCGCCTCCATCCAGTCTATTAATTGTTGCCGGGAAGCTAG
AGTAAGTAGTTCGCCAGTTAATAGTTTGCGCAACGTTGTTGCCATTGCTACAGGCATCGTGGTGTCACGC
TCGTCGTTTGGTATGGCTTCATTCAGCTCCGGTTCCCAACGATCAAGGCGAGTTACATGATCCCCCATGT
TGTGCAAAAAAGCGGTTAGCTCCTTCGGTCCTCCGATCGTTGTCAGAAGTAAGTTGGCCGCAGTGTTATC
ACTCATGGTTATGGCAGCACTGCATAATTCTCTTACTGTCATGCCATCCGTAAGATGCTTTTCTGTGACT
GGTGAGTACTCAACCAAGTCATTCTGAGAATAGTGTATGCGGCGACCGAGTTGCTCTTGCCCGGCGTCAA
TACGGGATAATACCGCGCCACATAGCAGAACTTTAAAAGTGCTCATCATTGGAAAACGTTCTTCGGGGCG
AAAACTCTCAAGGATCTTACCGCTGTTGAGATCCAGTTCGATGTAACCCACTCGTGCACCCAACTGATCT
TCAGCATCTTTTACTTTCACCAGCGTTTCTGGGTGAGCAAAAACAGGAAGGCAAAATGCCGCAAAAAAGG
GAATAAGGGCGACACGGAAATGTTGAATACTCATACTCTTCCTTTTTCAATATTATTGAAGCATTTATCA
GGGTTATTGTCTCATGAGCGGATACATATTTGAATGTATTTAGAAAAATAAACAAATAGGGGTTCCGCGC
ACATTTCCCCGAAAAGTGCCACCTG
[124 nt withheld, positions 5416-5539]
C
[91 nt withheld, positions 5541-5631]
A
[49 nt withheld, positions 5633-5681]
CCTTTGACGTTGGAGTCCACGTTCTTT
[37 nt withheld, positions 5709-5745]
ACCCTATCTCGGTCTATTCTTTTGATTTATAAGGGATTTTGCCGATTTCGGCCTATTGGTTAAAAAATGA
GCTGATTTAACAAAAATTTAACGCGAATTTTAACAAAATATTAACGTTTACAATTTCCCATTCGCCATTC
AGGCTGCGCAACTGTTGGGAAGGGCGATCGGTGCGGGCCTCTTCGCTATTACGCCAGCCCAAGCTACCAT
GATAAGTAAGTAATATTAAGGTACGGGAGGTACTTGGAGCGGCCGCAATAAAATATCTTTATTTTCATTA
CATCTGTGTGTTGGTTTTTTGTGTGAATCGATAGTACTAACATACGCTCTCCATCAAAACAAAACGAAAC
AAAACAAACTAGCAAAATAGGCTGTCCCCAGTGCAAGTGCAGGTGCCAGAACATTTCTCTATCGATA
