>Addgene plasmid #35091 | pSSA-1-3 | addgene partial sequence | sequence record 44877 | SV40pro-F 5'-TATTTATGCAGAGGCCGAGG-3'
GAGGAGGCTTTTTTGGAGGCCTAGGCTTTTGCAAAAAGCTTGGCATTCCGGTACTGTTGGTAAAGCCACC
ATGGAAGACGCCAAAAACATAAAGAAAGGCCCGGCGCCATTCTATCCGCTGGAAGATGGAACCGCTGGAG
AGCAACTGCATAAGGCTATGAAGAGATACGCCCTGGTTCCTGGAACAATTGCTTTTACAGATGCACATAT
CGAGGTGGACATCACTTACGCTGAGTACTTCGAAATGTCCGTTCGGTTGGCAGAAGCTATGAAACGATAT
GGGCTGAATACAAATCACAGAATCGTCGTATGCAGTGAAAACTCTCTTCAATTCTTTATGCCGGTGTTGG
GCGCGTTATTTATCGGAGTTGCAGTTGCGCCCGCGAACGACATTTATAATGAACGTGAATTGCTCAACAG
TATGGGCATTTCGCAGCCTACCGTGGTGTTCGTTTCCAAAAAGGGGTTGCAAAAAATTTTGAACGTGCAA
AAAAAGCTCCCAATCATCCAAAAAATTATTATCATGGATTCTAAAACGGATTACCAGGGATTTCAGTCGA
TGTACACGTTCGTCACATCTCATCTACCTCCCGGTTTTAATGAATACGATTTTGTGCCAGAGTCCTTCGA
TAGGGACAAGACAATTGCACTGATCATGAACTCCTCTGGATCTACTGGTCTGCCTAAAGGTGTCGCTCTG
CCTCATAGAACTGCCTGCGTGAGATTCTCGCATGCCAGAGATCCTATTTTTGGCAATCAAATCATTCCGG
ATACTGCGATTTTAAGTGTTGTTCCATTCCATCACGGTTTTGGAATGTTTACTACACTCGGATATTTGAT
ATGTGGATTTCGAGTCGTCTTAATGTATAGATTTGAAGAAGAGCTGTTTCTGAGGAGCCTTCAGGATTAC
AAGATTCAAAGTGCGCTGCT
