>Addgene plasmid #35091 | pSSA-1-3 | addgene partial sequence | sequence record 44878 | EBV-rev 5'-GTGGTTTGTCCAAACTCATC-3'
CGGCCGCCCCGACTCTAGAATTACACGGCGATCTTTCCGCCCTTCTTGGCCTTTATGAGGATCTCTCTGA
TTTTTCTTGCGTCGAGTTTTCCGGTAAGACCTTTCGGTACTTCGTCCACAAACACAACTCCTCCGCGCAA
CTTTTTCGCGGTTGTTACTTGACTGGCGACGTAATCCACGATCTCTTTTTCCGTCATCGTCTTTCCGTGC
TCCAAAACAACAACGGCGGCGGGAAGTTCACCGGCGTCATCGTCGGGAAGACCTGCGACACCTGCGTCGA
AGATGTTGGGGTGTTGGAGCAAGATGGATTCCAATTCAGCGGGAGCCACCTGATAGCCTTTGTACTTAAT
CAGAGACTTCAGGCGGTCAACGATGAAGAAGTGTTCGTCTTCGTCCCAGTAAGCTATGTCTCCAGAATGT
AGCCATCCATCCTTGTCAATCAAGGCGTTGGTCGCTTCCGGATTGTTTACATAACCGGACATAATCATAG
GACCTCTCACACACAGTTCGCCTCTTTGATTAACGCCCAGCGTTTTCCCGGTATCCAGATCCACAACCTT
CGCTTCAAAAAATGGAACAACTTTACCGACCGCGCCCGGTTTATCATCCCCCTCGGGTGTAATCAGAATA
GCTGATGTAGTCTCAGTGAGCCCATATCCTTGCCTGATACCTGGCAGATGGAACCTCTTGGCAACCGCTT
CCCCGACTTCCTTAGAGAGGGGAGCGCCACCAGAAGCAATTTCGTGTAAATTAGATAAATCGTATTTGTC
AATCAGAGTGCTTTTGGCGAAGAAGGAGAATAGGGTTGGCACCAGCAGCGCACTTTGAATCTTGTAATCC
TGAAGGCTCCTCAGAAACAGCTCTTCTTCAAATCTATACATTAAGAC
